Addgene plasmid #187455: ATP1A1_T804N_hPGK1_EBFP_Donor
Purpose: HDR donor plasmid to introduce the T804N mutation conferring cellular resistance to ouabain and the EBFP cassette to ATP1A1 intron 17.
Depositing lab: Yannick Doyon. Publication: Marker-free co-selection for successive rounds of prime editing in human cells. Levesque S, Mayorga D, Fiset JP, Goupil C, Duringer A, Loiselle A, Bouchard E, Agudelo D, Doyon Y. Nat Commun. 2022 Oct 7;13(1):5909. doi: 10.1038/s41467-022-33669-z. PubMed 36207338.
Backbone
  Vector backbone: pUC19
  Total vector size (bp): 5382
  Vector type: Mammalian Expression
  Selectable markers: Ouabain
Growth in bacteria
  Bacterial resistance: Ampicillin, 100 μg/mL
  Growth temperature: 37°C
  Growth strain: DH5alpha
  Copy number: High Copy
Gene/Insert
  Gene/Insert name: ATP1A1-T804N EBFP donor
  Species: H. sapiens (human)
  Insert size (bp): 1584
  Entrez Gene: ATP1A1 (a.k.a. CMT2DD, HOMGSMR2)
  Promoter: hPGK1
  Cloning method: Restriction Enzyme; 5′ cloning site EcoRI (not destroyed); 3′ cloning site NheI (not destroyed)
  Sequencing primers: 5′ TGAGCGAGGAAGCGGAAGAG; 3′ CAGGGTTATTGTCTCATGAGCGG
Terms and licenses: Academic/Nonprofit Terms; Industry Terms: Not Available to Industry
Depositor comments: This plasmid can be used in combination with pX330_ATP1A1_G7 or eSpCas9(1.1)_No_FLAG_ATP1A1_G7 to target EBFP to ATP1A1 intron 17. A user-specified transgene of interest can also be cloned using restriction cloning sites upstream (KpnI, AflII, NcoI) and downstream (SbfI) of the EBFP gene cassette. Please visit https://doi.org/10.1101/2021.11.02.464583 for bioRxiv preprint.
How to cite: ATP1A1_T804N_hPGK1_EBFP_Donor was a gift from Yannick Doyon (Addgene plasmid # 187455 ; http://n2t.net/addgene:187455 ; RRID:Addgene_187455)
