[The description below was written by a language model from this plasmid's Addgene catalogue record and pLannotate feature annotations shown in this document.]
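Description:
ATP1A1_T804N_hPGK1_EBFP_Donor is a 5.4 kb homology-directed repair donor built on a pUC19 backbone for genome editing in human cells. It is propagated in E. coli through the high-copy ColE1/pUC origin and selected with ampicillin via the β-lactamase gene and its native promoter. Short remnants of bom, rop and lacI in the annotation are backbone fragments with no stated function here.

The payload consists of human ATP1A1 genomic homology arms flanking a reporter cassette. The annotation software labels three exon-like segments as fragments of dog ATP1A1, human ATP1A3 and rat Atp1a4. These labels most likely reflect closest-match hits among the highly conserved Na+/K+-ATPase alpha subunits, since the catalogue entry describes the sequence as human ATP1A1. The arms carry the T804N substitution, which makes the sodium-potassium pump, and therefore the cell, resistant to ouabain. Between the arms, on the opposite strand, the human PGK1 promoter drives mammalian codon-optimised EBFP, terminated by the bovine growth hormone polyadenylation signal. The map origin falls within this cassette, so it appears split across the ends of the linear feature table.

The donor is meant to be used with a Cas9 nuclease plasmid expressing the ATP1A1 G7 guide. Repair from the donor installs T804N and places the EBFP cassette in ATP1A1 intron 17. Ouabain treatment then enriches for correctly edited cells without a foreign drug-resistance marker, and blue fluorescence reports the integration. Restriction sites upstream and downstream of the EBFP cassette allow it to be replaced with a transgene of the user's choice. This makes the plasmid a general template for selectable knock-in at this locus, developed as part of a marker-free co-selection strategy.
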