Features (pLannotate 1.2.2; 12 found; start..end, strand, type, name):
      7..726     -  CDS            EBFP: enhanced blue variant of GFP mammalian codon-optimized
    779..1289    -  promoter       hPGK promoter: human phosphoglycerate kinase 1 promoter
   1645..1779    +  CDS            ATP1A1 (fragment): AT1A1_CANLF - Experimental evidence at protein level: Swiss-Prot protein existence level 1. This is the catalytic component of the active enzyme, which catalyzes the hydrolysis of ATP coupled with the exchange of sodium and potassium ions across the plasma membrane. This action creates the electrochemical gradient of sodium and potassium ions, providing the energy for active transport of various nutrients. From Canis lupus familiaris (Dog) (Canis familiaris).
   2143..2194    -  misc_feature   bom (fragment): basis of mobility region from pBR322
   2296..2331    -  CDS            rop (fragment): Rop protein, which maintains plasmids at low copy number; rop
   2426..2530    +  promoter       AmpR promoter: bla
   2531..3391    +  CDS            AmpR: β-lactamase; bla; confers resistance to ampicillin, carbenicillin, and related antibiotics
   3562..4150    +  rep_origin     ori: high-copy-number ColE1/pMB1/pBR322/pUC origin of replication
   4333..4386    +  CDS            lacI (fragment): lac repressor; lacI; The lac repressor binds to the lac operator to inhibit transcription in E. coli. This inhibition can be relieved by adding lactose or isopropyl-β-D-thiogalactopyranoside (IPTG).
   4644..4814    +  CDS            ATP1A3 (fragment): AT1A3_HUMAN - Experimental evidence at protein level: Swiss-Prot protein existence level 1. This is the catalytic component of the active enzyme, which catalyzes the hydrolysis of ATP coupled with the exchange of sodium and potassium ions across the plasma membrane. This action creates the electrochemical gradient of sodium and potassium ions, providing the energy for active transport of various nutrients. From Homo sapiens (Human).
   4952..5143    +  CDS            Atp1a4 (fragment): AT1A4_RAT - Also known as Atp1al2. Experimental evidence at protein level: Swiss-Prot protein existence level 1. This is the catalytic component of the active enzyme, which catalyzes the hydrolysis of ATP coupled with the exchange of sodium and potassium ions across the plasma membrane. This action creates the electrochemical gradient of sodium and potassium ions, providing the energy for active transport of various nutrients. Plays a role in sperm motility. From Rattus norvegicus (Rat).
   5156..5380    -  polyA_signal   bGH poly(A) signal: bovine growth hormone polyadenylation signal
>Addgene plasmid #187455 | ATP1A1_T804N_hPGK1_EBFP_Donor | addgene full sequence | sequence record 367518 | Addgene NGS Result
TGCAGGTCACTTGTACAGCTCGTCCATGCCGAGAGTGATCCCGGCGGCGGTCACGAACTCCAGCAGGACC
ATGTGATCGCGCTTCTCGTTGGGGTCTTTGCTCAGGGCGGACTGGGTGCTCAGGTAGTGGTTGTCGGGCA
GCAGCACGGGGCCGTCGCCGATGGGGGTGTTCTGCTGGTAGTGGTCGGCGAGCTGCACGCTGCCGTCCTC
GATGTTGTGGCGGATCTTGAAGTTCACCTTGATGCCGTTCTTCTGCTTGTCGGCCATGATATAGACGTTG
TGGCTGTTGTAGTTGTACTCCAGCTTGTGCCCCAGGATGTTGCCGTCCTCCTTGAAGTCGATGCCCTTCA
GCTCGATGCGGTTCACCAGGGTGTCGCCCTCGAACTTCACCTCGGCGCGGGTCTTGTAGTTGCCGTCGTC
CTTGAAGAAGATGGTGCGCTCCTGGACGTAGCCTTCGGGCATGGCGGACTTGAAGAAGTCGTGCTGCTTC
ATGTGGTCGGGGTAGCGGCTGAAGCACTGCACGCCGTGGCTCAGGGTGGTCACGAGGGTGGGCCAGGGCA
CGGGCAGCTTGCCGGTGGTGCAGATGAACTTCAGGGTCAGCTTGCCGTAGGTGGCATCGCCCTCGCCCTC
GCCGGACACGCTGAACTTGTGGCCGTTTACGTCGCCGTCCAGCTCGACCAGGATGGGCACCACCCCGGTG
AACAGCTCCTCGCCCTTGCTCACCATGGCTCCCTGAAAATACAGATTCTCGGCGGCCGCCTTAAGGCTGA
GGGTACCCCTGGGGAGAGAGGTCGGTGATTCGGTCAACGAGGGAGCCGACTGCCGACGTGCGCTCCGGAG
GCTTGCAGAATGCGGAACACCGCGCGGGCAGGAACAGGGCCCACACTACCGCCCCACACCCCGCCTCCCG
CACCGCCCCTTCCCGGCCGCTGCTCTCGGCGCGCCCTGCTGAGCAGCCGCTATTGGCCACAGCCCATCGC
GGTCGGCGCGCTGCCATTGCTCCCTGGCGCTGTCCGTCTGCGAGGGTACTAGTGAGACGTGCGGCTTCCG
TTTGTCACGTCCGGCACGCCGCGAACCGCAAGGAACCTTCCCGACTTAGGGGCGGAGCAGGAAGCGTCGC
CGGGGGGCCCACAAGGGTAGCGGCGAAGATCCGGGTGACGCTGCGAACGGACGTGAAGAATGTGCGAGAC
CCAGGGTCGGCGCCGCTGCGTTTCCCGGAACCACGCCCAGAGCAGCCGCGTCCCTGCGCAAACCCAGGGC
TGCCTTGGAAAAGGCGCAACCCCAACCCCGTGGATGCATTAAAAAACCTCCCACACCTCCCCCTGAACCT
GAAACAAGCTTGTGAGGTGTGAGCTGTGTCTTCATTCACTGGCACTATGCTCCCAGCATCCATGAGGCTG
GCGTTGGGAAAAGAAATTCTCAGGACCAGTATCCAGTGTGTGTCCCAATCCCGGCTTCACAGAATCAGTA
TTACCACTCTTCAAGGCAGCAGTTAACATTTGTTTATCAGATGGGAATCTTTATTTTTGTATACTTCACC
TAAAAGATTTTTAAATGGGAGGGCAAGAATTTTATAACAAAAGGTTCACAATATTAGCTTCCTTATTTTT
AGTAACTAAATTCCTTCTCCCCACCCCTTCCCAGGTTCCTGCCATCTCCCTGGCTTATGAGCAGGCTGAG
AGTGACATCATGAAGAGACAGCCCAGAAATCCCAAAACAGACAAACTTGTGAATGAGCGGCTGATCAGCA
TGGCCTATGGGCAGATTGGTAAGCTGCAGCCTGGAGTGGGAAGCTGGCACATCTAAGGCATCTGAGGTGA
TGGTGTCCACCTCAGGTTGAGGTTGATTTCAGAGACTGCAAATCCAGGCGACTTTCAGGTCTAGGATGAG
CCCTAACGGAGTGAGCCTGTGGAGTTTCTCTGAACTCTCTTCCATGTGAGAATACATCTGTTGCTGTTTG
CCCAGTTACCTTTTGTGGAAACTGGTTTTCTATACTGAGCACCTTGGAACTGGGCTCAACTCTGCCTGAG
AAATGAGGATGTCCTTCCTCACTGAGCCTTGCGGAACAGGAGGCATGGTTCTAAGGGCTAGCCGGAAGCG
CTCCTCCCTCTGCGAGAGCAATGGCTCCGTCCGGTTTCGAGCCATATGGTGCACTCTCAGTACAATCTGC
TCTGATGCCGCATAGTTAAGCCAGCCCCGACACCCGCCAACACCCGCTGACGCGCCCTGACGGGCTTGTC
TGCTCCCGGCATCCGCTTACAGACAAGCTGTGACCGTCTCCGGGAGCTGCATGTGTCAGAGGTTTTCACC
GTCATCACCGAAACGCGCGAGACGAAAGGGCCTCGTGATACGCCTATTTTTATAGGTTAATGTCATGATA
ATAATGGTTTCTTAGACGTCAGGTGGCACTTTTCGGGGAAATGTGCGCGGAACCCCTATTTGTTTATTTT
TCTAAATACATTCAAATATGTATCCGCTCATGAGACAATAACCCTGATAAATGCTTCAATAATATTGAAA
AAGGAAGAGTATGAGTATTCAACATTTCCGTGTCGCCCTTATTCCCTTTTTTGCGGCATTTTGCCTTCCT
GTTTTTGCTCACCCAGAAACGCTGGTGAAAGTAAAAGATGCTGAAGATCAGTTGGGTGCACGAGTGGGTT
ACATCGAACTGGATCTCAACAGCGGTAAGATCCTTGAGAGTTTTCGCCCCGAAGAACGTTTTCCAATGAT
GAGCACTTTTAAAGTTCTGCTATGTGGCGCGGTATTATCCCGTATTGACGCCGGGCAAGAGCAACTCGGT
CGCCGCATACACTATTCTCAGAATGACTTGGTTGAGTACTCACCAGTCACAGAAAAGCATCTTACGGATG
GCATGACAGTAAGAGAATTATGCAGTGCTGCCATAACCATGAGTGATAACACTGCGGCCAACTTACTTCT
GACAACGATCGGAGGACCGAAGGAGCTAACCGCTTTTTTGCACAACATGGGGGATCATGTAACTCGCCTT
GATCGTTGGGAACCGGAGCTGAATGAAGCCATACCAAACGACGAGCGTGACACCACGATGCCTGTAGCAA
TGGCAACAACGTTGCGCAAACTATTAACTGGCGAACTACTTACTCTAGCTTCCCGGCAACAATTAATAGA
CTGGATGGAGGCGGATAAAGTTGCAGGACCACTTCTGCGCTCGGCCCTTCCGGCTGGCTGGTTTATTGCT
GATAAATCTGGAGCCGGTGAGCGTGGGTCTCGCGGTATCATTGCAGCACTGGGGCCAGATGGTAAGCCCT
CCCGTATCGTAGTTATCTACACGACGGGGAGTCAGGCAACTATGGATGAACGAAATAGACAGATCGCTGA
GATAGGTGCCTCACTGATTAAGCATTGGTAACTGTCAGACCAAGTTTACTCATATATACTTTAGATTGAT
TTAAAACTTCATTTTTAATTTAAAAGGATCTAGGTGAAGATCCTTTTTGATAATCTCATGACCAAAATCC
CTTAACGTGAGTTTTCGTTCCACTGAGCGTCAGACCCCGTAGAAAAGATCAAAGGATCTTCTTGAGATCC
TTTTTTTCTGCGCGTAATCTGCTGCTTGCAAACAAAAAAACCACCGCTACCAGCGGTGGTTTGTTTGCCG
GATCAAGAGCTACCAACTCTTTTTCCGAAGGTAACTGGCTTCAGCAGAGCGCAGATACCAAATACTGTTC
TTCTAGTGTAGCCGTAGTTAGGCCACCACTTCAAGAACTCTGTAGCACCGCCTACATACCTCGCTCTGCT
AATCCTGTTACCAGTGGCTGCTGCCAGTGGCGATAAGTCGTGTCTTACCGGGTTGGACTCAAGACGATAG
TTACCGGATAAGGCGCAGCGGTCGGGCTGAACGGGGGGTTCGTGCACACAGCCCAGCTTGGAGCGAACGA
CCTACACCGAACTGAGATACCTACAGCGTGAGCTATGAGAAAGCGCCACGCTTCCCGAAGGGAGAAAGGC
GGACAGGTATCCGGTAAGCGGCAGGGTCGGAACAGGAGAGCGCACGAGGGAGCTTCCAGGGGGAAACGCC
TGGTATCTTTATAGTCCTGTCGGGTTTCGCCACCTCTGACTTGAGCGTCGATTTTTGTGATGCTCGTCAG
GGGGGCGGAGCCTATGGAAAAACGCCAGCAACGCGGCCTTTTTACGGTTCCTGGCCTTTTGCTGGCCTTT
TGCTCACATGTTCTTTCCTGCGTTATCCCCTGATTCTGTGGATAACCGTATTACCGCCTTTGAGTGAGCT
GATACCGCTCGCCGCAGCCGAACGACCGAGCGCAGCGAGTCAGTGAGCGAGGAAGCGGAAGAGCGCCCAA
TACGCAAACCGCCTCTCCCCGCGCGTTGGCCGATTCATTAATGCAGAATTCCACCCACCAGAGTCATTAC
TTTGAGTAGCTCTTGTTAATGCTGGGGGCTATGTTTGTTGTCACTTCTCAGTTCTGTTATTTGGTGTAGG
GCCTGTGTGAATACTTGCCTGTGACGGTTCTCAGGCTTCATAAATAGTCTCAATAGGAAAGGAGCAGTGT
CTGTAATGAGTGCTCAGTGGGGGCATGCATCGCACTATTTCCATCGCTAGGAAAAGTGATTGGTATTAAC
CCGTTTTCCCTTTTCTGGGGTAGGGTGCTATCGTGGCTGTGACTGGTGACGGTGTGAATGACTCTCCAGC
TTTGAAGAAAGCAGACATTGGGGTTGCTATGGGGATTGCTGGCTCAGATGTGTCCAAGCAAGCTGCTGAC
ATGATTCTTCTGGATGACAACTTTGCCTCAATTGTGACTGGAGTAGAGGAAGGTGAGAGCTATTTAAGGT
GTACACCAAGATCTTATTCAGATACTGCCCATTAGCATCCATTTCTGTATACTTCTTGGATATGTTCAGT
TTCCAGTGTGCTTGTCTCATAAGCTAACAGTAAAAAATCTTGGTTTTCATAGGTCGTCTGATCTTTGATA
ACTTGAAGAAATCCATTGCTTATACCTTAACCAGTAACATTCCCGAGATCACCCCGTTCCTGATATTTAT
TATTGCAAACATTCCACTACCACTGGGGAATGTCACCATCCTCTGCATTGACTTGGGCACTGACATGGTG
AGTGTCACAACAGTCACAGATCGATATCAGACGTGATATGTCGACCCATAGAGCCCACCGCATCCCCAGC
ATGCCTGCTATTGTCTTCCCAATCCTCCCCCTTGCTGTCCTGCCCCACCCCACCCCCCAGAATAGAATGA
CACCTACTCAGACAATGCGATGCAATTTCCTCATTTTATTAGGAAAGGACAGTGGGAGTGGCACCTTCCA
GGGTCAAGGAAGGCACGGGGGAGGGGCAAACAACAGATGGCTGGCAACTAGAAGGCACAGCC
